Addgene plasmid #202160: pL0_EF-GEF
Purpose: Level 0 plasmid containing a terminator sequence from gene 41365 from Phaeodactylum tricornutum with EF overhangs used to build a level 1 construct.
Depositing lab: Christopher Dupont. Depositing organization: J. Craig Venter Institute (JCVI). Publication: Universal loop assembly: open, efficient and cross-kingdom DNA fabrication. Pollak B, Matute T, Nunez I, Cerda A, Lopez C, Vargas V, Kan A, Bielinski V, von Dassow P, Dupont CL, Federici F. Synth Biol (Oxf). 2020;5(1):ysaa001. doi: 10.1093/synbio/ysaa001. Epub 2020 Feb 5. PubMed 32161816.
Backbone
  Vector backbone: pL0R
  Vector type: Synthetic Biology
Growth in bacteria
  Bacterial resistance: Spectinomycin, 50 μg/mL
  Growth temperature: 37°C
  Growth strain: DH5alpha
  Copy number: High Copy
Gene/Insert
  Gene/Insert name: GEF terminator
  Species: Phaeodactylum tricornutum
  Insert size (bp): 201
  Mutation: None
  Cloning method: Gibson Cloning
How to cite: pL0_EF-GEF was a gift from Christopher Dupont (Addgene plasmid # 202160 ; http://n2t.net/addgene:202160 ; RRID:Addgene_202160)
