[The description below was written by a language model from this plasmid's Addgene catalogue record and pLannotate feature annotations shown in this document.]
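Description:
pL0_EF-GEF is a Level 0 part plasmid for the Universal Loop (uLoop) assembly system, a hierarchical Type IIS-based method for building multi-part DNA constructs. It is built on the small pL0R backbone and classed as a synthetic biology vector. The sequenced plasmid is only about 2.25 kb and is maintained in E. coli. Its high-copy ColE1/pUC-type origin supports replication, and an aadA gene, annotated as spanning the numbering origin of the circular record, confers spectinomycin (and streptomycin) resistance.

The payload is a 201 bp terminator, named the GEF terminator, taken from gene 41365 of the diatom Phaeodactylum tricornutum. It carries no recorded mutations and was placed in the backbone by Gibson cloning. The part is flanked by the "E" and "F" overhangs of the common assembly syntax. These define its position at the 3' end of a transcription unit, so that it can be released and ligated in order with upstream promoter, coding and tag parts to form a Level 1 construct.

The automated feature table does not annotate the terminator itself. Apart from the origin and aadA, it reports only a short pUC-type multiple cloning site fragment and a roughly 120 bp match to the Tn5 transposase gene. The latter is probably a backbone remnant or a similarity hit rather than a functional coding sequence. The plasmid carries no promoter or reporter of its own. It serves purely as a reusable 3' regulatory module, presumably for expression cassettes intended for P. tricornutum or related hosts.
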