Features (pLannotate 1.2.2; 4 found; start..end, strand, type, name):
    819..1407    +  rep_origin     ori: high-copy-number ColE1/pMB1/pBR322/pUC origin of replication
   2009..2041    +  misc_feature   MCS (fragment): pUC18/19 multiple cloning site
   2042..2158    +  CDS            tnpA (fragment): TN5P_ECOLX - Also known as tnp. Experimental evidence at protein level: Swiss-Prot protein existence level 1. Mediates transposition of transposon Tn5 by a 'cut and paste' mechanism. First, the monomeric transposase binds the 19 bp inverted DNA repeats flanking the transposon. Then, dimerization of the DNA- bound transposase creates a synaptic DNA complex. After nicking of the first DNA strand, excision of the transposon proceeds through a series of intermediates. The transposase then mediates the insertion of the transposon at a new site by strand transfer. The activity of the wild- type tran
   2190..725     +  CDS            aadA (across the origin): S3AD_ECOLX - Experimental evidence at protein level: Swiss-Prot protein existence level 1. Mediates bacterial resistance to the antibiotics streptomycin and spectinomycin. From Escherichia coli.
>Addgene plasmid #202160 | pL0_EF-GEF | addgene full sequence | sequence record 405625 | Addgene NGS Result
GCCATCTCGAACCGACGTTGCTGGCCGTACATTTGTACGGCTCCGCAGTGGATGGCGGCCTGAAGCCACA
CAGTGATATTGATTTGCTGGTTACGGTGACCGTAAGGCTTGATGAAACAACGCGGCGAGCTTTGATCAAC
GACCTTTTGGAAACTTCGGCTTCCCCTGGAGAGAGTGAGATTCTCCGCGCTGTAGAAGTCACCATTGTTG
TGCACGACGACATCATTCCGTGGCGTTATCCAGCTAAGCGCGAACTGCAATTTGGAGAATGGCAGCGCAA
TGACATTCTTGCTGGTATCTTCGAGCCAGCCACGATCGACATTGATCTGGCTATCTTGCTGACAAAAGCA
AGAGAACATAGCGTTGCCTTGGTAGGTCCAGCGGCGGAGGAACTCTTTGATCCGGTTCCTGAACAGGATC
TATTTGAGGCGCTAAATGAAACCTTAACGCTATGGAACTCGCCGCCCGACTGGGCTGGCGATGAGCGAAA
TGTAGTGCTTACGTTGTCCCGCATTTGGTACAGCGCAGTAACCGGCAAAATCGCGCCGAAGGATGTCGCT
GCCGACTGGGCAATGGAGCGCCTGCCGGCCCAGTATCAGCCCGTCATACTTGAAGCTAGACAGGCTTATC
TTGGACAAGAAGAAGATCGCTTGGCCTCGCGCGCAGATCAGTTGGAAGAATTTGTCCACTACGTGAAAGG
CGAGATCACCAAGGTAGTCGGCAAATAATAATCACCTAGAATGCATGACCAAAATCCCTTAACGTGAGTT
TTCGTTCCACTGAGCGTCAGACCCCGTAGAAAAGATCAAAGGATCTTCTTGAGATCCTTTTTTTCTGCGC
GTAATCTGCTGCTTGCAAACAAAAAAACCACCGCTACCAGCGGTGGTTTGTTTGCCGGATCAAGAGCTAC
CAACTCTTTTTCCGAAGGTAACTGGCTTCAGCAGAGCGCAGATACCAAATACTGTTCTTCTAGTGTAGCC
GTAGTTAGGCCACCACTTCAAGAACTCTGTAGCACCGCCTACATACCTCGCTCTGCTAATCCTGTTACCA
GTGGCTGCTGCCAGTGGCGATAAGTCGTGTCTTACCGGGTTGGACTCAAGACGATAGTTACCGGATAAGG
CGCAGCGGTCGGGCTGAACGGGGGGTTCGTGCACACAGCCCAGCTTGGAGCGAACGACCTACACCGAACT
GAGATACCTACAGCGTGAGCTATGAGAAAGCGCCACGCTTCCCGAAGGGAGAAAGGCGGACAGGTATCCG
GTAAGCGGCAGGGTCGGAACAGGAGAGCGCACGAGGGAGCTTCCAGGGGGAAACGCCTGGTATCTTTATA
GTCCTGTCGGGTTTCGCCACCTCTGACTTGAGCGTCGATTTTTGTGATGCTCGTCAGGGGGGCGGAGCCT
ATGGAAAAACGCCAGCAACGCGGCCTTTTTACGGTTCCTGGCCTTTTGCTGGCCTTTTGCTCACATGTTC
TTTCCTGCGTTATCCCCTGATTCTGTGGGTGGAAGGGCTCGGAGTTGTGGTAATCTATGTATCCTGGTGG
TCTCAAGCGGGACAACAGACCTTTTGGCGTACGACTATACACCAGACGATAGTCGCCGTCTTGACACACT
GCAAGTACCCGCACACGTACACTATACATTGGAAGATTGTTTTATGGAATTTAACATGTAACCAGATATC
CTTAGCAAAAATGGATTAACGCAAAAATTCGAGTCCGCTGTACTTCCGTAGTTTGTACTTGGAAGCTGAG
ACCTGAGACGAGACGAGACAGCCTGAGAATGGATGCGAGTAATGAGCTCGGCACAAAATCACCACTCGAT
ACAGGCAGCCCATCAGTCCGGGACGGCGTCAGCGGGAGAGCCGTTGTAAGGCGGCAGACTTTGCTCATGT
TACCGATGCTATTCGGAAGAACGGCAACTAAGCTGCCGGGTTTGAAACACGGATGATCTCGCGGAGGGTA
GCATGTTGATTGTAACGATGACAGAGCGTTGCTGCCTGTGATCACCGCTCCTCTAGAGTCGACTTGCAGG
CATGCAAGCTTAGCAAGCGAACCGGAATTGCCAGCTGGGGCGCCCTCTGGTAAGGTTGGGAAGCCCTGCA
AAGTAAACTGGATGGCTTTCTTGCCGCCAAGGATCTGATGGCGCAGGGGATCAATATCTGATCAAGAGAC
AGGATGAGGATCGTTTCGCATGAGGGAAGCGGTGATCGCCGAAGTATCGACTCAACTATCAGAGGTAGTT
GGCGTCATCGAGC
